Addgene plasmid #51369: pcDNA3.1-FLAG-Dicer-Y926F/R927A (3'-pocket mutant)
Depositing lab: Narry Kim. Publication: Dicer recognizes the 5' end of RNA for efficient and accurate processing. Park JE, Heo I, Tian Y, Simanshu DK, Chang H, Jee D, Patel DJ, Kim VN. Nature. 2011 Jul 13;475(7355):201-5. doi: 10.1038/nature10198. PubMed 21753850.
Backbone
  Vector backbone: pcDNA3.1
  Backbone manufacturer: Invitrogen
  Vector type: Mammalian Expression
Growth in bacteria
  Bacterial resistance: Ampicillin, 100 μg/mL
  Growth temperature: 37°C
  Growth strain: DH5alpha
  Copy number: High Copy
Gene/Insert
  Gene/Insert name: Dicer (alt name: Dicer1)
  Species: H. sapiens (human)
  Mutation: 3' pocket mutant (Y926F, R927A)
  Entrez Gene: DICER1 (a.k.a. DCR1, Dicer, Dicer1e, GLOW, HERNA, K12H4.8-LIKE, MNG1, RMSE2, aviD)
  Promoter: CMV
  Tag / fusion protein: FLAG (N terminal on backbone)
  Cloning method: Restriction Enzyme; 5′ cloning site HindIII (not destroyed); 3′ cloning site ApaI (not destroyed)
  Sequencing primers: 5′ CMV_fwd_primer; 3′ BGH_rev_primer
Resource information
  A portion of this plasmid was derived from a plasmid made by: Note that the full-length wild type Dicer was cloned by Dr. Patrick Provost (PMID: 12411504).
Terms and licenses: Academic/Nonprofit Terms; Industry Terms: Not Available to Industry
How to cite: pcDNA3.1-FLAG-Dicer-Y926F/R927A (3'-pocket mutant) was a gift from Narry Kim (Addgene plasmid # 51369 ; http://n2t.net/addgene:51369 ; RRID:Addgene_51369)
