[The description below was written by a language model from this plasmid's Addgene catalogue record.]
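Description:
pcDNA3.1-FLAG-Dicer-Y926F/R927A (3'-pocket mutant) is a mammalian expression plasmid built on the commercial pcDNA3.1 backbone. It is propagated in E. coli as a high-copy plasmid under ampicillin selection. No feature table accompanies the record, so other backbone elements, such as any mammalian selection marker, are not confirmed here. The 3' sequencing primer listed anneals in the BGH region, consistent with the bovine growth hormone polyadenylation signal that normally follows the pcDNA3.1 cloning site.

The insert is human Dicer (DICER1), the RNase III enzyme that cleaves pre-miRNAs and long double-stranded RNAs into small RNA duplexes. It was cloned by restriction digestion between HindIII and ApaI sites, both of which remain intact. Transcription is driven by the strong constitutive CMV promoter, and the protein carries an N-terminal FLAG tag supplied by the backbone, which allows detection and immunopurification with anti-FLAG reagents. The coding sequence bears two substitutions, Y926F and R927A, which the record describes as a 3' pocket mutant. By its name, this refers to the pocket that binds the 3' end of the RNA substrate. The wild-type full-length Dicer clone from which the construct derives originated in a different laboratory.

The associated publication concerns how Dicer recognises the 5' end of RNA for efficient and accurate processing. In that context, this mutant most plausibly serves to separate the contribution of 3'-end anchoring from 5'-end recognition. A typical use would be expressing the FLAG-tagged protein in mammalian cells and comparing its processing activity and cleavage-site choice with wild-type or other pocket-mutant Dicer, although the record does not spell out specific assays.
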