>Addgene plasmid #51369 | pcDNA3.1-FLAG-Dicer-Y926F/R927A (3'-pocket mutant) | addgene partial sequence | sequence record 80123 | CMV-F 5'-CGCAAATGGGCGGTAGGCGTG-3'
GCTTCCTCACCAATGGGTCCTTTCTTTGGACTGCCATGGCAACAAGAAGCAATTCATGATAACATTTATA
CGCCAAGAAAATATCAGGTTGAACTGCTTGAAGCAGCTCTGGATCATAATACCATCGTCTGTTTAAACAC
TGGCTCAGGGAAGACATTTATTGCAGTACTACTCACTAAAGAGCTGTCCTATCAGATCAGGGGAGACTTC
AGCAGAAATGGAAAAAGGACGGTGTTCTTGGTCAACTCTGCAAACCAGGTTGCTCAACAAGTGTCAGCTG
TCAGAACTCATTCAGATCTCAAGGTTGGGGAATACTCAAACCTAGAAGTAAATGCATCTTGGACAAAAGA
GAGATGGAACCAAGAGTTTACTAAGCACCAGGTTCTCATTATGACTTGCTATGTCGCCTTGAATGTTTTG
AAAAATGGTTACTTATCACTGTCAGACATTAACCTTTTGGTGTTTGATGAGTGTCATCTTGCAATCCTAG
ACCACCCCTATCGAGAAATTATGAAGCTCTGTGAAAATTGTCCATCATGTCCTCGCATTTTGGGACTAAC
TGCTTCCATTTTAAATGGGAAATGTGATCCAGAGGAATTGGAAGAAAAGATTCAGAAACTAGAGAAAATT
CTTAAGAGTAATGCTGAAACTGCAACTGACCTGGTGGTCTTAGACAGGTATACTTCTCAGCCATGTGAGA
TTGTGGTGG
