>Addgene plasmid #51369 | pcDNA3.1-FLAG-Dicer-Y926F/R927A (3'-pocket mutant) | addgene partial sequence | sequence record 80923 | hsDicer-F2 5'-gctacccaaaagcaattcca-3'
TTACCTGTATGTGATAGGAATGGTTTTAACTACACCTTTACCTGATGAACTCAACTTTAGAAGGCGGAAG
CTCTATCCTCCTGAAGATACCACAAGATGCTTTGGAATACTGACGGCCAAACCCATACCTCAGATTCCAC
ACTTTCCTGTGTACACACGCTCTGGAGAGGTTACCATATCCATTGAGTTGAAGAAGTCTGGTTTCATGTT
GTCTCTACAAATGCTTGAGTTGATTACAAGACTTCACCAGTATATATTCTCACATATTCTTCGGCTTGAA
AAACCTGCACTAGAATTTAAACCTACAGACGCTGATTCAGCATACTGTGTTCTACCTCTTAATGTTGTTA
ATGACTCCAGCACTTTGGATATTGACTTTAAATTCATGGAAGATATTGAGAAGTCTGAAGCTCGCATAGG
CATTCCCAGTACAAAGTATACAAAAGAAACACCCTTTGTTTTTAAATTAGAAGATTACCAAGATGCCGTT
ATCATTCCAAGATTTGCCAATTTTGATCAGCCTCATCGATTTTATGTAGCTGATGTGTACACTGATCTTA
CCCCACTCAGTAAATTTCCTTCCCCTGAGTATGAAACTTTTGCAGAATATTATAAAACAAAGTACAACCT
TGACCTAACCAATCTCAACCAGCCACTGCTGGATGTGGACCACACATCTTCAAGACTTAATCTTTTGACA
CCTCGACATTTGAATCAGAAGGGGAAAGCGCTTCCTTTAAGCAGTGCTGAGAAGAGGAAAGCCAAATGGG
AAAGTCTGCAGAATAAACAGATACTGGTTCCAGAACTCTGTGCTATACATCCAATTCCAGCATCACTGTG
GAGAAAAGCTGTTTGTCTCCCCAGCATACTTTATCGCCTTCACTGCCTTTTGACTGCAGAGGAGCTAAGA
GCCCAGACTGCCAGCGATGCTGGCGTGGGAGTCAGATCAC
