>Addgene plasmid #51369 | pcDNA3.1-FLAG-Dicer-Y926F/R927A (3'-pocket mutant) | addgene partial sequence | sequence record 80950 | CMV-F 5'-CGCAAATGGGCGGTAGGCGTG-3'
GCTCTCTGGCTACTAGAGAACCCACTGCTTACTGGCTTATCGAAATTAATACGACTCACTATAGGGAGAC
CCAAGCTGGCTAGCCCACCATGGACTACAAGGACGACGATGACAAGAAGCTTATGGCAGGCCTGCAGCTC
ATGACCCCTGCTTCCTCACCAATGGGTCCTTTCTTTGGACTGCCATGGCAACAAGAAGCAATTCATGATA
ACATTTATACGCCAAGAAAATATCAGGTTGAACTGCTTGAAGCAGCTCTGGATCATAATACCATCGTCTG
TTTAAACACTGGCTCAGGGAAGACATTTATTGCAGTACTACTCACTAAAGAGCTGTCCTATCAGATCAGG
GGAGACTTCAGCAGAAATGGAAAAAGGACGGTGTTCTTGGTCAACTCTGCAAACCAGGTTGCTCAACAAG
TGTCAGCTGTCAGAACTCATTCAGATCTCAAGGTTGGGGAATACTCAAACCTAGAAGTAAATGCATCTTG
GACAAAAGAGAGATGGAACCAAGAGTTTACTAAGCACCAGGTTCTCATTATGACTTGCTATGTCGCCTTG
AATGTTTTGAAAAATGGTTACTTATCACTGTCAGACATTAACCTTTTGGTGTTTGATGAGTGTCATCTTG
CAATCCTAGACCACCCCTATCGAGAAATTATGAAGCTCTGTGAAAATTGTCCATCATGTCCTCGCATTTT
GGGACTAACTGCTTCCATTTTAAATGGGAAATGTGATCCAGAGGAATTGGAAGAAAAGATTCAGAAACTA
GAGAAAATTCTTAAGAGTAATGCTGAAACTGCAACTGACCTGGTGGTCTTAGACAGGTATACTTCTCAGC
CATGTGAGATTGTGGTGGATTGTGGACCATTTACTGACAGAAGTGGGCTTTATGAAAGACTGCTGATGGA
ATTAGAAGAAGCACTTAA
